Addgene plasmid #235142: pAAV-L7-6-FLAG-HA-T6B-MUT-YFP
Purpose: Expresses the mutant T6B peptide fused with YFP under the Purkinje cell-specific L7-6 promoter
Depositing lab: Giordano Lippi. Depositing organization: Scripps California (The Scripps Research Institute). Publication: MicroRNA mechanisms instructing Purkinje cell specification. Zolboot N, Xiao Y, Du JX, Ghanem MM, Choi SY, Junn MJ, Zampa F, Huang Z, MacRae IJ, Lippi G. Neuron. 2025 Apr 1:S0896-6273(25)00181-3. doi: 10.1016/j.neuron.2025.03.009. PubMed 40179877.
Backbone
  Vector backbone: pAAV
  Vector type: AAV
Growth in bacteria
  Bacterial resistance: Ampicillin, 100 μg/mL
  Growth temperature: 37°C
  Growth strain: NEB Stable
  Copy number: High Copy
Gene/Insert
  Gene/Insert name: mutant T6B peptide
  Species: H. sapiens (human)
  Mutation: 5 tryptophan residues of T6B-WT mutated
  Promoter: L7-6
  Tag / fusion protein: FLAG/HA (N terminal on insert)
  Cloning method: Restriction Enzyme; 5′ cloning site XhoI (not destroyed); 3′ cloning site SalI (not destroyed)
Terms and licenses: Academic/Nonprofit Terms; Industry Terms: Not Available to Industry
Depositor comments: Please visit https://doi.org/10.1101/2023.09.28.560023 for bioRxiv preprint.
How to cite: pAAV-L7-6-FLAG-HA-T6B-MUT-YFP was a gift from Giordano Lippi (Addgene plasmid # 235142 ; http://n2t.net/addgene:235142 ; RRID:Addgene_235142)
