[The description below was written by a language model from this plasmid's Addgene catalogue record and pLannotate feature annotations shown in this document.]
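Description:
pAAV-L7-6-FLAG-HA-T6B-MUT-YFP is an adeno-associated virus transfer plasmid (5,718 nt in the sequenced record) built on a pAAV backbone for producing recombinant AAV that expresses a control peptide in cerebellar Purkinje cells. It is propagated in bacteria through a high-copy ColE1/pUC-type origin and selected with ampicillin via the β-lactamase gene. An f1 phage origin and small remnants of pBR322 bom and rop sequences are also present in the backbone. Two AAV2 inverted terminal repeats flank the expression cassette and define the segment that is replicated and packaged into viral particles.

Between the ITRs, the catalogue entry places the Purkinje cell-specific L7-6 promoter. The feature table does not annotate it, but an unannotated stretch between Gateway attB4 and attB1 sites upstream of the coding sequence is the likely location. The attB4, attB1 and attB2 sites suggest a multisite Gateway-derived assembly, although the record lists XhoI and SalI restriction cloning for the insert. The open reading frame begins with N-terminal FLAG and HA tags (only FLAG is detected by the annotation), followed by the T6B peptide fused to EYFP. T6B is a fragment of the TNRC6B scaffold protein that binds Argonaute proteins in microRNA-mediated silencing. The record gives the species as human, while the automated annotation matched the mouse orthologue. In this mutant version, five tryptophan residues of wild-type T6B are altered. A WPRE to enhance transcript expression and a bovine growth hormone polyadenylation signal complete the cassette. The record does not state the effect of the mutations, but the construct appears suited as a fluorescently marked comparison for wild-type T6B in studies of microRNA function in Purkinje cells.
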