Features (pLannotate 1.2.2; 17 found; start..end, strand, type, name):
      1..141     -  repeat_region  AAV2 ITR: inverted terminal repeat of adeno-associated virus serotype 2 inverted
    148..168     +  protein_bind   attB4: mutant version of attB; core recombination site for the Gateway® BP reaction BP Clonase™
   1019..1037    +  protein_bind   attB1 (fragment): mutant version of attB; core recombination site for the Gateway® BP reaction BP Clonase™
   1055..1075    +  CDS            FLAG (fragment): FLAG® epitope tag, followed by an enterokinase cleavage site
   1112..1375    +  CDS            Tnrc6b (fragment): TNR6B_MOUSE - Also known as Kiaa1093. Experimental evidence at protein level: Swiss-Prot protein existence level 1. Plays a role in RNA-mediated gene silencing by both micro- RNAs (miRNAs) and short interfering RNAs (siRNAs). Required for miRNA- dependent translational repression and siRNA-dependent endonucleolytic cleavage of complementary mRNAs by argonaute family proteins. As scaffolding protein associates with argonaute proteins bound to partially complementary mRNAs and simultaneously can recruit CCR4-NOT and PAN deadenylase complexes. From Mus musculus (Mouse).
   1382..2101    +  CDS            EYFP: enhanced YFP mammalian codon-optimized
   2111..2131    -  protein_bind   attB2: mutant version of attB; core recombination site for the Gateway® BP reaction BP Clonase™
   2142..2730    +  misc_feature   WPRE: woodchuck hepatitis virus posttranscriptional regulatory element
   2766..2877    +  polyA_signal   bGH poly(A) signal: bovine growth hormone polyadenylation signal
   2981..3121    +  repeat_region  AAV2 ITR: inverted terminal repeat of adeno-associated virus serotype 2 inverted
   3126..3177    -  misc_feature   bom (fragment): basis of mobility region from pBR322
   3196..3651    +  rep_origin     f1 ori (sequence partly withheld): f1 bacteriophage origin of replication; arrow indicates direction of (+) strand synthesis
   3652..3701    -  misc_feature   bom (fragment): basis of mobility region from pBR322
   3803..3838    -  CDS            rop (fragment): Rop protein, which maintains plasmids at low copy number; rop
   3933..4037    +  promoter       AmpR promoter: bla
   4038..4898    +  CDS            AmpR: β-lactamase; bla; confers resistance to ampicillin, carbenicillin, and related antibiotics
   5069..5657    +  rep_origin     ori: high-copy-number ColE1/pMB1/pBR322/pUC origin of replication
>Addgene plasmid #235142 | pAAV-L7-6-FLAG-HA-T6B-MUT-YFP | addgene full sequence | sequence record 469833 | Addgene NGS Result
CCTGCAGGCAGCTGCGCGCTCGCTCGCTCACTGAGGCCGCCCGGGCAAAGCCCGGGCGTCGGGCGACCTT
TGGTCGCCCGGCCTCAGTGAGCGAGCGAGCGCGCAGAGAGGGAGTGGCCAACTCCATCACTAGGGGTTCC
TTCTAGACAACTTTGTATAGAAAAGTTGACTAGTGGTTCCACCCTCATGTTGGTTGATCTTCAACATTGT
CCTGACTTCTTCCCACTTGACATTCCTCAGGGTCCTGTGATCATGGCTGGGTCTAGTGAGGTTCAAACCT
GCACTGCCCTACCCACACCCACACCCAGCTCAGCGTCAGTCAGGATCAACAGTTACCTAGAGATCATCTT
TCTGGGGCTTAAGCATTGGTGGGAGCAGATGGGATATGAGTTGGGGATTTGGGGATGGGGGAAGATATCT
GCTCCCCCTCCCCCTACACCCTAGCCTTTTAAAAGGCCTTCTCAGGTCAGAGACCAGGAGAAAAGTATAG
GAGAGATACACAATGGACCAGGAAGAAGAAAAGGGAGAGGGAGGCTCAGACCTTCTAGACAAGGTAAGAG
GGCTCTGGCTGACTCCACCATCCGCTTCTTGAGGTCTCGGCACCTGTAATTGACAAGATTAATTCATTTA
TAGGGCATCTAATTAGCAAGTAAGTCTCTGGAGTCCCCTGACCCAGTTACTATAACACACAGGGGGTATA
GGTAGGGGAGTATAAGAGCCCCTCCTCAGGGCAAATGAATGGATTCTTAGTACTGTCCCCCAAGAGATAG
TAGGTACTAGGATTTAGGGGCACTTCTGAGCCCCATTTCCCTGGTAAGTGTCCCAACCCCCCAAATCAAC
CCAAGCCTGGTCTCAATCTAGGACAGTGGTAGAATGCTGTCCCTAGAGTCAGTACCATGTGAAATTGTGC
TGCAGGCAGGGGCCCCAGGCTGGGAGGTGGGGGTTGGGGGAGTCAGGGGCAGGTCAGGGAAGGAGACTCA
GGTTTCATTTAGAGAAATTCTGCAGACCCGTGAGGACTCAAGTTTGTACAAAAAAGCTCGAGGCCACCAT
GGACTACAAGGACGACGATGACAAGTACCCTTATGACGTGCCCGATTACGCTAGCGGCCGCGATTGTCAG
GCTGTCTTGCAGACTCTTTTGAGCCGAACTGATTTGGACCCCAGGGTGCTCTCAAACACTGGCGCCGGCC
AAACTCAAATTAAGCAGGACACAGTGGCCGACATTGAAGAGGTGCCAAGGCCTGAGGGGAAATCTGACAA
AGGAACTGAGGGGGCCGAGAGCGCTGCCACACAGACCAAGAACTCAGGGGGCGCCGGAGATGCACCCAGC
CAAAGCAATCAAATGAAGTCTGGAGCCGGGGAGCTCGTCGCCACCGGATCCATGGTGAGCAAGGGCGAGG
AGCTGTTCACCGGGGTGGTGCCCATCCTGGTCGAGCTGGACGGCGACGTAAACGGCCACAAGTTCAGCGT
GTCCGGCGAGGGCGAGGGCGATGCCACCTACGGCAAGCTGACCCTGAAGTTCATCTGCACCACCGGCAAG
CTGCCCGTGCCCTGGCCCACCCTCGTGACCACCTTCGGCTACGGCCTGCAGTGCTTCGCCCGCTACCCCG
ACCACATGAAGCAGCACGACTTCTTCAAGTCCGCCATGCCCGAAGGCTACGTCCAGGAGCGCACCATCTT
CTTCAAGGACGACGGCAACTACAAGACCCGCGCCGAGGTGAAGTTCGAGGGCGACACCCTGGTGAACCGC
ATCGAGCTGAAGGGCATCGACTTCAAGGAGGACGGCAACATCCTGGGGCACAAGCTGGAGTACAACTACA
ACAGCCACAACGTCTATATCATGGCCGACAAGCAGAAGAACGGCATCAAGGTGAACTTCAAGATCCGCCA
CAACATCGAGGACGGCAGCGTGCAGCTCGCCGACCACTACCAGCAGAACACCCCCATCGGCGACGGCCCC
GTGCTGCTGCCCGACAACCACTACCTGAGCTACCAGTCCGCCCTGAGCAAAGACCCCAACGAGAAGCGCG
ATCACATGGTCCTGCTGGAGTTCGTGACCGCCGCCGGGATCACTCTCGGCATGGACGAGCTGTACAAGTA
AGTCGACACCCAGCTTTCTTGTACAAAGTGGGAATTCCGATAATCAACCTCTGGATTACAAAATTTGTGA
AAGATTGACTGGTATTCTTAACTATGTTGCTCCTTTTACGCTATGTGGATACGCTGCTTTAATGCCTTTG
TATCATGCTATTGCTTCCCGTATGGCTTTCATTTTCTCCTCCTTGTATAAATCCTGGTTGCTGTCTCTTT
ATGAGGAGTTGTGGCCCGTTGTCAGGCAACGTGGCGTGGTGTGCACTGTGTTTGCTGACGCAACCCCCAC
TGGTTGGGGCATTGCCACCACCTGTCAGCTCCTTTCCGGGACTTTCGCTTTCCCCCTCCCTATTGCCACG
GCGGAACTCATCGCCGCCTGCCTTGCCCGCTGCTGGACAGGGGCTCGGCTGTTGGGCACTGACAATTCCG
TGGTGTTGTCGGGGAAGCTGACGTCCTTTCCATGGCTGCTCGCCTGTGTTGCCACCTGGATTCTGCGCGG
GACGTCCTTCTGCTACGTCCCTTCGGCCCTCAATCCAGCGGACCTTCCTTCCCGCGGCCTGCTGCCGGCT
CTGCGGCCTCTTCCGCGTCTTCGCCTTCGCCCTCAGACGAGTCGGATCTCCCTTTGGGCCGCCTCCCCGC
ATCGGGAATTCCTAGAGCTCGCTGATCAGCCTCGACTGTGCCTTCTAGTTGCCAGCCATCTGTTGTTTGC
CCCTCCCCCGTGCCTTCCTTGACCCTGGAAGGTGCCACTCCCACTGTCCTTTCCTAATAAAATGAGGAAA
TTGCATCGCATTGTCTGAGTAGGTGTCATTCTATTCTGGGGGGTGGGGTGGGGCAGGACAGCAAGGGGGA
GGATTGGGAAGAGAATAGCAGGCATGCTGGGGAGGGCCGCAGGAACCCCTAGTGATGGAGTTGGCCACTC
CCTCTCTGCGCGCTCGCTCGCTCACTGAGGCCGGGCGACCAAAGGTCGCCCGACGCCCGGGCTTTGCCCG
GGCGGCCTCAGTGAGCGAGCGAGCGCGCAGCTGCCTGCAGGGGCGCCTGATGCGGTATTTTCTCCTTACG
CATCTGTGCGGTATTTCACACCGCATA
[95 nt withheld, positions 3178-3272]
T
[46 nt withheld, positions 3274-3319]
C
[141 nt withheld, positions 3321-3461]
CCTTTGACGTTGGAGTCCACGTTCTTT
[37 nt withheld, positions 3489-3525]
ACTCTATCTCGGGCTATTCTTTTGATTTATAAGGGATTTTGCCGATTTCGGTCTATTGGTTAAAAAATGA
GCTGATTTAACAAAAATTTAACGCGAATTTTAACAAAATATTAACGTTTACAATTTTATGGTGCACTCTC
AGTACAATCTGCTCTGATGCCGCATAGTTAAGCCAGCCCCGACACCCGCCAACACCCGCTGACGCGCCCT
GACGGGCTTGTCTGCTCCCGGCATCCGCTTACAGACAAGCTGTGACCGTCTCCGGGAGCTGCATGTGTCA
GAGGTTTTCACCGTCATCACCGAAACGCGCGAGACGAAAGGGCCTCGTGATACGCCTATTTTTATAGGTT
AATGTCATGATAATAATGGTTTCTTAGACGTCAGGTGGCACTTTTCGGGGAAATGTGCGCGGAACCCCTA
TTTGTTTATTTTTCTAAATACATTCAAATATGTATCCGCTCATGAGACAATAACCCTGATAAATGCTTCA
ATAATATTGAAAAAGGAAGAGTATGAGTATTCAACATTTCCGTGTCGCCCTTATTCCCTTTTTTGCGGCA
TTTTGCCTTCCTGTTTTTGCTCACCCAGAAACGCTGGTGAAAGTAAAAGATGCTGAAGATCAGTTGGGTG
CACGAGTGGGTTACATCGAACTGGATCTCAACAGCGGTAAGATCCTTGAGAGTTTTCGCCCCGAAGAACG
TTTTCCAATGATGAGCACTTTTAAAGTTCTGCTATGTGGCGCGGTATTATCCCGTATTGACGCCGGGCAA
GAGCAACTCGGTCGCCGCATACACTATTCTCAGAATGACTTGGTTGAGTACTCACCAGTCACAGAAAAGC
ATCTTACGGATGGCATGACAGTAAGAGAATTATGCAGTGCTGCCATAACCATGAGTGATAACACTGCGGC
CAACTTACTTCTGACAACGATCGGAGGACCGAAGGAGCTAACCGCTTTTTTGCACAACATGGGGGATCAT
GTAACTCGCCTTGATCGTTGGGAACCGGAGCTGAATGAAGCCATACCAAACGACGAGCGTGACACCACGA
TGCCTGTAGCAATGGCAACAACGTTGCGCAAACTATTAACTGGCGAACTACTTACTCTAGCTTCCCGGCA
ACAATTAATAGACTGGATGGAGGCGGATAAAGTTGCAGGACCACTTCTGCGCTCGGCCCTTCCGGCTGGC
TGGTTTATTGCTGATAAATCTGGAGCCGGTGAGCGTGGAAGCCGCGGTATCATTGCAGCACTGGGGCCAG
ATGGTAAGCCCTCCCGTATCGTAGTTATCTACACGACGGGGAGTCAGGCAACTATGGATGAACGAAATAG
ACAGATCGCTGAGATAGGTGCCTCACTGATTAAGCATTGGTAACTGTCAGACCAAGTTTACTCATATATA
CTTTAGATTGATTTAAAACTTCATTTTTAATTTAAAAGGATCTAGGTGAAGATCCTTTTTGATAATCTCA
TGACCAAAATCCCTTAACGTGAGTTTTCGTTCCACTGAGCGTCAGACCCCGTAGAAAAGATCAAAGGATC
TTCTTGAGATCCTTTTTTTCTGCGCGTAATCTGCTGCTTGCAAACAAAAAAACCACCGCTACCAGCGGTG
GTTTGTTTGCCGGATCAAGAGCTACCAACTCTTTTTCCGAAGGTAACTGGCTTCAGCAGAGCGCAGATAC
CAAATACTGTTCTTCTAGTGTAGCCGTAGTTAGGCCACCACTTCAAGAACTCTGTAGCACCGCCTACATA
CCTCGCTCTGCTAATCCTGTTACCAGTGGCTGCTGCCAGTGGCGATAAGTCGTGTCTTACCGGGTTGGAC
TCAAGACGATAGTTACCGGATAAGGCGCAGCGGTCGGGCTGAACGGGGGGTTCGTGCACACAGCCCAGCT
TGGAGCGAACGACCTACACCGAACTGAGATACCTACAGCGTGAGCTATGAGAAAGCGCCACGCTTCCCGA
AGGGAGAAAGGCGGACAGGTATCCGGTAAGCGGCAGGGTCGGAACAGGAGAGCGCACGAGGGAGCTTCCA
GGGGGAAACGCCTGGTATCTTTATAGTCCTGTCGGGTTTCGCCACCTCTGACTTGAGCGTCGATTTTTGT
GATGCTCGTCAGGGGGGCGGAGCCTATGGAAAAACGCCAGCAACGCGGCCTTTTTACGGTTCCTGGCCTT
TTGCTGGCCTTTTGCTCACATGT
